>Addgene plasmid #185844 | pAF4E9D | addgene full sequence | sequence record 370739 | Addgene NGS Result
ACATGAATAAACAAGACCTAGGGCAATATGGAAAAAGAAGCTAGGATAAAAATACATTTATGAGGGTTGT
AAGGCAAAGTGGCTCAGCATTAAGTAGGGCTAAAAAGAGTCGCAAATATACATCGTACCGAGTGATGAAC
GTGGTTTTGAACACCTTGTTCTCTTTTGTTCTCGCTCCCTACATTCACTATATATTAGAAGAAATTTCAC
CTCAATGGACAACTCGAGAAATGAATACAGAAATATGTTTTTTAGCGAAATTTTCCTTTCTTCTTGTCTT
CTTGTTTTATTTAAACTTCCAAGGCTTTAACTCAGTGTCAAACATAACAACCTCCTCCTCCCCCACCTAC
GACAACAACCGCCACTCCGCGGATCATGAAGCCAGTTACCTTGTACGATGTTGCTGAATATGCTGGTGTT
TCTTACCAAACCGTTTCCAGAGTTGTTAATCAAGCCTCTCATGTTTCTGCTAAGACCAGAGAAAAAGTTG
AAGCTGCTATGGCTGAATTGAACTACATTCCAAATAGAGTTGCTCAACAGTTGGCTGGTAAACAGTCTTT
GTTGATTTGTGTTGCTACTTCCTCTTTGGCTTTACATGCTCCATCTCAAATAGTTGCTGCCATTAAGTCA
AGAGCCGATCAATTAGGTGCTTCCGTTGTTGTTTCTATGGTTGAAAGATCAGGTGTTGAAGCCTGTAAAG
CTGCTGTTCATAATTTGTTGGCTCAAAGAGTTTCCGGCTTGATCATTAACTATCCATTGGATGATCAAGA
TGCCATTGCTGTTGAAGCAGCTTGTACTAATGTTCCAGCTTTGTTCTTGGATTTCTCTGATCAAACTCCA
ATCAACTCCATCATCTTCTCACATGAAGATGGTACTAGATTGGGTGTTGAACATTTGGTTGCTTTGGGTC
ATCAACAAATTGCTTTGTTAGCTGGTCCATTGTCATCTGTTTCAGCTAGATTGAGATTGGCTGGTTGGCA
TAAGTACTTGACCAGAAATCAAATTCAACCTATCGCTGAAAGAGAAGGCGATTGGTCTGCTATGTCTGGT
TTTCAACAAACCATGCAGATGTTGAACGAAGGTATAGTTCCAACAGCTATGTTGGTTGCTAACGATCAAA
TGGCTTTGGGTGCTATGAGAGCTATTACTGAATCTGGTTTGAGAGTTGGTGCCGATATTTCTGTTGTTGG
TTACGATGATACCGAGGATTCTTCTTGTTATATTCCACCATTGACCACCATCAAGCAAGATTTCAGATTA
TTGGGTCAAACCTCCGTTGATAGATTGCTACAATTATCTCAAGGTCAAGCCGTTAAGGGTAATCAATTAT
TGCCAGTTTCCTTGGTCAAGAGAAAGACTACTTTGGCTCCAAATACTCAAACTGCTTCTCCAAGAGCTTT
GGCTGATTCTTTGATGCAATTAGCCAGACAAGTTTCCAGATTGGAATCTGGTCAAGGTACCGGTGGTGGT
ACTCCAGCTGCTGCTTCTACTTTGGAATCTAGATGTACCCCACCTAAGAAGAAAAGAAAGGTTGCTAGCA
CTGCCAGCGTTTCGAATACGCAGAATAAGCTGAATGAGCTTCTCGATGCCATCAGACAGGAGTTTCTCCA
AGTCTCACAAGAGGCAAATACCTACCGTCTTCAAAACCAAAAGGATTACGATTTCAAAATGAACCAGCAG
CTGGCTGAGATGCAGCAGATAAGAAACACCGTCTACGAACTGGAGCTAACTCACAGGAAAATGAAGGACG
CGTACGAAGAAGAGATCAAGCACTTGAAACTAGGGCTGGAGCAAAGAGACCATCAAATTGCATCTTTGAC
CGTCCAGCAACAGCAGCAACAGCAACAGCAGCAACAGCAACAGCAGCAACAGGTCCAGCAGCATTTACAA
CAGCAACAACAGCAGCTAGCCGCTGCATCTGCATCTGTTCCAGTTGCGCAACAACCACCGGCTACTACTT
CGGCCACCGCCACTCCAGCAGCAAACACAACTACTGGTTCGCCATCGGCCTTCCCAGTACAAGCTAGCCG
TCCTAATCTGGTTGGCTCACAGTTGCCTACCACCACTTTGCCTGTGGTGTCCTCAAACGCCCAACAACAA
CTACCACAACAGCAACTGCAACAGCAGCAACTTCAACAACAGCAACCACCTCCCCAGGTTTCCGTGGCAC
CATTGAGTAACACAGCCATCAACGGATCTCCTACTTCTAAAGAGACCACTACTTTACCCTCTGTCAAGGC
ACCTGAATCTACGTTGAAAGAAACTGAACCGGAAAATAATAATACCTCGAAGATAAATGACACCGGATCC
GCCACCACGGCCACCACTACCACCGCAACTGAAACTGAAATCAAACCTAAGGAGGAAGACGCCACCCCGG
CTAGTTTGCACCAGGATCACTACTTAGTCCCTTATAATCAAAGAGCAAACCACTCTAAACCTATCCCACC
TTTCCTTTTGGATCTAGATTCCCAGTCTGTTCCCGATGCTCTGAAGAAGCAAACAAATGATTATTATATT
TTATACAACCCGGCACTACCAAGAGAAATTGACGTTGAGTTACACAAATCTTTGGATCATACTTCAGTTG
TTTGTTGCGTGAAGTTCAGTAACGATGGTGAATACTTAGCCACAGGCTGCAACAAAACTACTCAAGTGTA
TCGCGTTTCAGACGGTTCTCTGGTGGCCCGTTTATCTGACGATTCTGCTGCCAATAACCATCGAAATTCG
ATCACTGAAAATAACACCACCACGTCCACGGATAACAATACAATGACAACCACTACTACCACCACAATTA
CTACCACAGCGATGACTTCGGCAGCAGAATTGGCAAAAGATGTGGAAAACCTGAACACTTCGTCTTCCCC
ATCATCCGACTTGTATATCCGTTCAGTGTGTTTTTCTCCAGATGGGAAATTTTTGGCAACAGGTGCTGAA
GACAGACTGATTAGAATTTGGGATATTGAAAATAGAAAGATTGTTATGATTCTTCAAGGCCACGAACAAG
ATATTTATTCATTGGACTACTTTCCCTCAGGTGACAAATTAGTCTCCGGTTCTGGTGACCGTACCGTTCG
TATTTGGGACTTACGTACAGGCCAGTGTTCATTGACTTTATCCATTGAAGATGGTGTTACCACCGTCGCT
GTATCACCAGGTGATGGTAAATACATCGCTGCTGGTTCTCTAGATCGTGCTGTGAGAGTTTGGGATTCCG
AGACCGGATTCTTGGTGGAAAGACTAGATTCGGAAAACGAATCCGGTACAGGCCACAAGGACTCTGTTTA
TAGCGTTGTCTTCACGAGAGATGGACAAAGCGTTGTATCCGGCTCATTAGATAGATCTGTTAAGCTCTGG
AATTTGCAGAATGCAAACAACAAGAGCGATTCGAAAACTCCAAATTCCGGCACTTGTGAAGTTACGTATA
TCGGGCATAAAGACTTTGTATTGTCCGTGGCCACCACACAAAATGATGAGTACATCTTGTCCGGTTCCAA
AGATCGTGGTGTCCTGTTTTGGGATAAGAAATCCGGCAATCCGTTATTGATGTTGCAAGGTCATAGGAAT
TCAGTTATATCTGTGGCTGTGGCAAACGGGTCTCCGCTGGGTCCAGAATATAACGTTTTTGCTACTGGTA
GCGGTGATTGTAAAGCAAGGATTTGGAAGTATAAAAAAATAGCGCCAAATTAACCTGCAGGATACCCAGT
TGAGAAGACGAGCTATTTTTCTCATGTTTCTTTTGTTTATTCACTTTTCTATACTTTTTCTTTTCTATTG
AAATATATATTATATCTTATGTATGTTTTTTTGTATTATAAACAAGCAAATTTCGTCTTGCCATTTACCT
TCTGATATTAATCACATGTATATCGGGCCCCAATTCGCCCTATAGTGAGTCGTATTACGCGCGCTCACTG
GCCGTCGTTTTACAACGTCGTGACTGGGAAAACCCTGGCGTTACCCAACTTAATCGCCTTGCAGCACATC
CCCCTTTCGCCAGCTGGCGTAATAGCGAAGAGGCCCGCACCGATCGCCCTTCCCAACAGTTGCGCAGCCT
GAATGGCGAATGG
[124 nt withheld, positions 4074-4197]
C
[91 nt withheld, positions 4199-4289]
A
[49 nt withheld, positions 4291-4339]
CCTTTGACGTTGGAGTCCACGTTCTTT
[37 nt withheld, positions 4367-4403]
ACCCTATCTCGGTCTATTCTTTTGATTTATAAGGGATTTTGCCGATTTCGGCCTATTGGTTAAAAAATGA
GCTGATTTAACAAAAATTTAACGCGAATTTTAACAAAATATTAACGCTTACAATTTCCTGATGCGGTATT
TTCTCCTTACGCATCTGTGCGGTATTTCACACCGCATAGATCGGCAAGTGCACAAACAATACTTAAATAA
ATACTACTCAGTAATAACCTATTTCTTAGCATTTTTGACGAAATTTGCTATTTTGTTAGAGTCTTTTACA
CCATTTGTCTCCACACCTCCGCTTACATCAACACCAATAACGCCATTTAATCTAAGCGCATCACCAACAT
TTTCTGGCGTCAGTCCACCAGCTAACATAAAATGTAAGCTTTCGGGGCTCTCTTGCCTTCCAACCCAGTC
AGAAATCGAGTTCCAATCCAAAAGTTCACCTGTCCCACCTGCTTCTGAATCAAACAAGGGAATAAACGAA
TGAGGTTTCTGTGAAGCTGCACTGAGTAGTATGTTGCAGTCTTTTGGAAATACGAGTCTTTTAATAACTG
GCAAACCGAGGAACTCTTGGTATTCTTGCCACGACTCATCTCCATGCAGTTGGACGATATCAATGCCGTA
ATCATTGACCAGAGCCAAAACATCCTCCTTAGGTTGATTACGAAACACGCCAACCAAGTATTTCGGAGTG
CCTGAACTATTTTTATATGCTTTTACAAGACTTGAAATTTTCCTTGCAATAACCGGGTCAATTGTTCTCT
TTCTATTGGGCACACATATAATACCCAGCAAGTCAGCATCGGAATCCAAAGCACATTCTGCGGCCTCTGT
GCTCTGCAAGCCGCAAACTTTCACCAATGGACCAGAACTACCTGTGAAATTAATAACAGACATACTCCAA
GCTGCCTTTGTGTGCTTAATCACGTATACTCACGTGCTCAATAGTCACCAATGCCCTCCCTCTTGGCCCT
CTCCTTTTCTTTTTTCGACCGAATTAATTCTTAATCGGCAAAAAAAGAAAAGCTCCGGATCAAGATTGTA
CGTAAGGTGACAAGCTATTTTTCAATAAAGAATATCTTCCACTACTGCCATCTGGCGTCATAACTGCAAA
GTACACATATATTACGATGCTGTTCTATTAAATGCTTCCTATATTATATATATAGTAATGTCGTGATCTA
TGGTGCACTCTCAGTACAATCTGCTCTGATGCCGCATAGTTAAGCCAGCCCCGACACCCGCCAACACCCG
CTGACGCGCCCTGACGGGCTTGTCTGCTCCCGGCATCCGCTTACAGACAAGCTGTGACCGTCTCCGGGAG
CTGCATGTGTCAGAGGTTTTCACCGTCATCACCGAAACGCGCGAGACGAAAGGGCCTCGTGATACGCCTA
TTTTTATAGGTTAATGTCATGATAATAATGGTTTCTTAGACGGATCGCTTGCCTGTAACTTACACGCGCC
TCGTATCTTTTAATGATGGAATAATTTGGGAATTTACTCTGTGTTTATTTATTTTTATGTTTTGTATTTG
GATTTTAGAAAGTAAATAAAGAAGGTAGAAGAGTTACGGAATGAAGAAAAAAAAATAAACAAAGGTTTAA
AAAATTTCAACAAAAAGCGTACTTTACATATATATTTATTAGACAAGAAAAGCAGATTAAATAGATATAC
ATTCGATTAACGATAAGTAAAATGTAAAATCACAGGATTTTCGTGTGTGGTCTTCTACACAGACAAGATG
AAACAATTCGGCATTAATACCTGAGAGCAGGAAGAGCAAGATAAAAGGTAGTATTTGTTGGCGATCCCCC
TAGAGTCTTTTACATCTTCGGAAAACAAAAACTATTTTTTCTTTAATTTCTTTTTTTACTTTCTATTTTT
AATTTATATATTTATATTAAAAAATTTAAATTATAATTATTTTTATAGCACGTGATGAAAAGGACCCAGG
TGGCACTTTTCGGGGAAATGTGCGCGGAACCCCTATTTGTTTATTTTTCTAAATACATTCAAATATGTAT
CCGCTCATGAGACAATAACCCTGATAAATGCTTCAATAATATTGAAAAAGGAAGAGTATGAGTATTCAAC
ATTTCCGTGTCGCCCTTATTCCCTTTTTTGCGGCATTTTGCCTTCCTGTTTTTGCTCACCCAGAAACGCT
GGTGAAAGTAAAAGATGCTGAAGATCAGTTGGGTGCACGAGTGGGTTACATCGAACTGGATCTCAACAGC
GGTAAGATCCTTGAGAGTTTTCGCCCCGAAGAACGTTTTCCAATGATGAGCACTTTTAAAGTTCTGCTAT
GTGGCGCGGTATTATCCCGTATTGACGCCGGGCAAGAGCAACTCGGTCGCCGCATACACTATTCTCAGAA
TGACTTGGTTGAGTACTCACCAGTCACAGAAAAGCATCTTACGGATGGCATGACAGTAAGAGAATTATGC
AGTGCTGCCATAACCATGAGTGATAACACTGCGGCCAACTTACTTCTGACAACGATCGGAGGACCGAAGG
AGCTAACCGCTTTTTTGCACAACATGGGGGATCATGTAACTCGCCTTGATCGTTGGGAACCGGAGCTGAA
TGAAGCCATACCAAACGACGAGCGTGACACCACGATGCCTGTAGCAATGGCAACAACGTTGCGCAAACTA
TTAACTGGCGAACTACTTACTCTAGCTTCCCGGCAACAATTAATAGACTGGATGGAGGCGGATAAAGTTG
CAGGACCACTTCTGCGCTCGGCCCTTCCGGCTGGCTGGTTTATTGCTGATAAATCTGGAGCCGGTGAGCG
TGGGTCTCGCGGTATCATTGCAGCACTGGGGCCAGATGGTAAGCCCTCCCGTATCGTAGTTATCTACACG
ACGGGGAGTCAGGCAACTATGGATGAACGAAATAGACAGATCGCTGAGATAGGTGCCTCACTGATTAAGC
ATTGGTAACTGTCAGACCAAGTTTACTCATATATACTTTAGATTGATTTAAAACTTCATTTTTAATTTAA
AAGGATCTAGGTGAAGATCCTTTTTGATAATCTCATGACCAAAATCCCTTAACGTGAGTTTTCGTTCCAC
TGAGCGTCAGACCCCGTAGAAAAGATCAAAGGATCTTCTTGAGATCCTTTTTTTCTGCGCGTAATCTGCT
GCTTGCAAACAAAAAAACCACCGCTACCAGCGGTGGTTTGTTTGCCGGATCAAGAGCTACCAACTCTTTT
TCCGAAGGTAACTGGCTTCAGCAGAGCGCAGATACCAAATACTGTTCTTCTAGTGTAGCCGTAGTTAGGC
CACCACTTCAAGAACTCTGTAGCACCGCCTACATACCTCGCTCTGCTAATCCTGTTACCAGTGGCTGCTG
CCAGTGGCGATAAGTCGTGTCTTACCGGGTTGGACTCAAGACGATAGTTACCGGATAAGGCGCAGCGGTC
GGGCTGAACGGGGGGTTCGTGCACACAGCCCAGCTTGGAGCGAACGACCTACACCGAACTGAGATACCTA
CAGCGTGAGCTATGAGAAAGCGCCACGCTTCCCGAAGGGAGAAAGGCGGACAGGTATCCGGTAAGCGGCA
GGGTCGGAACAGGAGAGCGCACGAGGGAGCTTCCAGGGGGAAACGCCTGGTATCTTTATAGTCCTGTCGG
GTTTCGCCACCTCTGACTTGAGCGTCGATTTTTGTGATGCTCGTCAGGGGGGCGGAGCCTATGGAAAAAC
GCCAGCAACGCGGCCTTTTTACGGTTCCTGGCCTTTTGCTGGCCTTTTGCTCACATGTTCTTTCCTGCGT
TATCCCCTGATTCTGTGGATAACCGTATTACCGCCTTTGAGTGAGCTGATACCGCTCGCCGCAGCCGAAC
GACCGAGCGCAGCGAGTCAGTGAGCGAGGAAGCGGAAGAGCGCCCAATACGCAAACCGCCTCTCCCCGCG
CGTTGGCCGATTCATTAATGCAGCTGGCACGACAGGTTTCCCGACTGGAAAGCGGGCAGTGAGCGCAACG
CAATTAATGTGAGTTAGCTCACTCATTAGGCACCCCAGGCTTTACACTTTATGCTTCCGGCTCGTATGTT
GTGTGGAATTGTGAGCGGATAACAATTTCACACAGGAAACAGCTATGACCATGATTACGCCAAGCGCGCA
ATTAACCCTCACTAAAGGGAACAAAAGCTGGAGCTCTACAATGAAAAACAACACCAAGCTGCCAAAAGCT
GTATATTAAAGTTAAAGCTCCCTCATTTTTAGTAAGGACGCTTTCTTTTCCCACAAAAGGGACGAGGAAA
AAAAGAAAAACCTGGAAATATAGTCACGTG
Features (pLannotate 1.2.2; 20 found; start..end, strand, type, name):
     60..365     +  CDS            YFD2_YEAST: Protein uncertain: Swiss-Prot protein existence level 5. From Saccharomyces cerevisiae (strain ATCC 204508 / S288c) (Baker's yeast).
    376..1455    +  CDS            lacI: LACI_ECOLI - Experimental evidence at protein level: Swiss-Prot protein existence level 1. Repressor of the lactose operon. Binds allolactose as an inducer. From Escherichia coli (strain K12).
   1540..3690    +  CDS            TUP1: TUP1_YEAST - Also known as AAR1, AER2, AMM1, CYC9, FLK1, SFL2, UMR7. Experimental evidence at protein level: Swiss-Prot protein existence level 1. Acts as component of the CYC8-TUP1 corepressor complex which is involved in the repression of many genes in a wide variety of physiological processes including heme-regulated and catabolite repressed genes. May also be involved in the derepression of at least some target genes. The complex is recruited to target genes by interaction with DNA-bound transcriptional repressors, like MATALPHA2, MIG1, RFX1 and SKO1. The complex recruits histone deacetyla
   3889..3907    -  promoter       T7 promoter: promoter for bacteriophage T7 RNA polymerase
   3915..4070    +  CDS            lacZα (fragment): LacZα fragment of β-galactosidase; lacZ fragment
   4074..4502    +  rep_origin     f1 ori (sequence partly withheld): f1 bacteriophage origin of replication; arrow indicates direction of (+) strand synthesis
   4530..4581    -  misc_feature   bom (fragment): basis of mobility region from pBR322
   4635..5306    -  CDS            TRP1: TRPF_YEAST - Experimental evidence at protein level: Swiss-Prot protein existence level 1. From Saccharomyces cerevisiae (strain ATCC 204508 / S288c) (Baker's yeast).
   5307..5454    -  promoter       TRP1 promoter: S. cerevisiae TRP1
   5592..5641    -  misc_feature   bom (fragment): basis of mobility region from pBR322
   5743..5778    -  CDS            rop (fragment): Rop protein, which maintains plasmids at low copy number; rop
   5846..6349    -  misc_feature   CEN/ARS: S. cerevisiae CEN6 centromere fused to an autonomously replicating sequence
   6386..6490    +  promoter       AmpR promoter: bla
   6491..7351    +  CDS            AmpR: β-lactamase; bla; confers resistance to ampicillin, carbenicillin, and related antibiotics
   7522..8110    +  rep_origin     ori: high-copy-number ColE1/pMB1/pBR322/pUC origin of replication
   8293..8385    +  CDS            lacI (fragment): lac repressor; lacI; The lac repressor binds to the lac operator to inhibit transcription in E. coli. This inhibition can be relieved by adding lactose or isopropyl-β-D-thiogalactopyranoside (IPTG).
   8398..8419    +  protein_bind   CAP binding site: CAP binding activates transcription in the presence of cAMP. E. coli catabolite activator protein
   8434..8464    +  promoter       lac promoter: promoter for the E. coli lac operon
   8472..8488    +  protein_bind   lac operator: The lac repressor binds to the lac operator to inhibit transcription in E. coli. This inhibition can be relieved by adding lactose or isopropyl-β-D-thiogalactopyranoside (IPTG). lac repressor encoded by lacI
   8533..8551    +  promoter       T3 promoter: promoter for bacteriophage T3 RNA polymerase
