[The description below was written by a language model from this plasmid's Addgene catalogue record and pLannotate feature annotations shown in this document.]
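Description:
pAF4E9D is a yeast expression plasmid built on pRS414, a low-copy centromeric shuttle vector for Saccharomyces cerevisiae. In yeast it is maintained through the CEN6/ARS element and selected by tryptophan prototrophy through the TRP1 marker and its native promoter. In E. coli it replicates at high copy from the ColE1/pUC-type origin and is selected with ampicillin via the bla gene. The remaining annotated elements are standard remnants of the pRS/pBluescript-derived backbone rather than part of the payload. They include the f1 origin, the lacZα fragment, the lac promoter/operator with its CAP site, and the T3 and T7 promoters flanking the cloning region.

The synthetic insert, assembled by Gibson cloning, is named PHAC1>LacI>TUP1>PABF1. The feature table shows a full-length E. coli lacI coding sequence followed closely, on the same strand, by the S. cerevisiae TUP1 coding sequence. This is consistent with a fusion of LacI to Tup1, although the table does not explicitly annotate a linker or confirm a continuous reading frame. The short yeast open reading frame annotated just upstream of lacI probably reflects sequence lying within the HAC1 promoter region named in the insert. Neither the HAC1 nor the ABF1 promoter sequences are annotated as such, and no terminator is listed.

The stated purpose is to express an artificial trans-activator. However, Tup1 is best known as part of the Cyc8–Tup1 corepressor complex, so tethering it to lac operator sites through LacI would be expected to confer operator-targeted regulation that responds to IPTG. The record does not give the exact regulatory outcome or the role of the trailing ABF1 promoter. The construct belongs to a set of eukaryote-like synthetic regulatory circuits developed for metabolic engineering in yeast.
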