Addgene plasmid #185844: pAF4E9D
Purpose: Expressing artificial trans-activator in Saccharomyces cerevisiae
Depositing lab: Claudia Vickers. Depositing organization: University of Queensland. Publication: Engineering eukaryote-like regulatory circuits to expand artificial control mechanisms for metabolic engineering in Saccharomyces cerevisiae. Peng B, Bandari NC, Lu Z, Howard CB, Scott C, Trau M, Dumsday G, Vickers CE. Commun Biol. 2022 Feb 16;5(1):135. doi: 10.1038/s42003-022-03070-z. PubMed 35173283.
Backbone
  Vector backbone: pRS414
  Vector type: Yeast Expression
Growth in bacteria
  Bacterial resistance: Ampicillin, 100 μg/mL
  Growth temperature: 37°C
  Growth strain: DH5alpha
  Copy number: High Copy
Gene/Insert
  Gene/Insert name: PHAC1>LacI>TUP1>PABF1
  Species: Synthetic
  Mutation: None
  Cloning method: Gibson Cloning
Terms and licenses: Academic/Nonprofit Terms; Industry Terms: Not Available to Industry
How to cite: pAF4E9D was a gift from Claudia Vickers (Addgene plasmid # 185844 ; http://n2t.net/addgene:185844 ; RRID:Addgene_185844)
